>Addgene plasmid #132029 | pDONR221_SLC25A36 | addgene full sequence | sequence record 261091 | Addgene NGS Result
CTTTCCTGCGTTATCCCCTGATTCTGTGGATAACCGTATTACCGCCTTTGAGTGAGCTGATACCGCTCGC
CGCAGCCGAACGACCGAGCGCAGCGAGTCAGTGAGCGAGGAAGCGGAAGAGCGCCCAATACGCAAACCGC
CTCTCCCCGCGCGTTGGCCGATTCATTAATGCAGCTGGCACGACAGGTTTCCCGACTGGAAAGCGGGCAG
TGAGCGCAACGCAATTAATACGCGTACCGCTAGCCAGGAAGAGTTTGTAGAAACGCAAAAAGGCCATCCG
TCAGGATGGCCTTCTGCTTAGTTTGATGCCTGGCAGTTTATGGCGGGCGTCCTGCCCGCCACCCTCCGGG
CCGTTGCTTCACAACGTTCAAATCCGCTCCCGGCGGATTTGTCCTACTCAGGAGAGCGTTCACCGACAAA
CAACAGATAAAACGAAAGGCCCAGTCTTCCGACTGAGCCTTTCGTTTTATTTGATGCCTGGCAGTTCCCT
ACTCTCGCGTTAACGCTAGCATGGATGTTTTCCCAGTCACGACGTTGTAAAACGACGGCCAGTCTTAAGC
TCGGGCCCCAAATAATGATTTTATTTTGACTGATAGTGACCTGTTCGTTGCAACACATTGATGAGCAATG
CTTTTTTATAATGCCAACTTTGTACAAAAAAGCAGGCTCCACCATGTCCCAGAGGGACACACTGGTGCAC
CTGTTCGCAGGAGGATGCGGAGGAACCGTGGGAGCCATCCTGACATGTCCACTGGAGGTGGTGAAGACCA
GACTGCAGAGCTCCTCTGTGACACTGTACATCTCCGAGGTGCAGCTGAACACCATGGCCGGCGCCTCCGT
GAATAGGGTGGTGTCTCCAGGACCTCTGCACTGCCTGAAAGTGATCCTGGAGAAGGAGGGACCACGCTCT
CTGTTCCGGGGACTGGGCCCAAACCTGGTGGGAGTGGCACCATCCAGGGCAATCTACTTCGCCGCCTATT
CTAACTGTAAGGAGAAGCTGAATGACGTGTTCGACCCTGATTCTACCCAGGTGCACATGATCAGCGCCGC
CATGGCCGGCTTTACAGCCATCACCGCCACAAACCCAATCTGGCTGATCAAGACCAGGCTGCAGCTGGAC
GCAAGGAATAGGGGAGAGAGGAGAATGGGAGCCTTCGAGTGCGTGCGCAAGGTGTATCAGACAGATGGCC
TGAAGGGCTTTTACCGGGGCATGAGCGCCTCCTATGCCGGCATCAGCGAGACCGTGATCCACTTCGTGAT
CTACGAGTCCATCAAGCAGAAGCTGCTGGAGTATAAGACCGCCTCTACAATGGAGAATGACGAGGAGTCT
GTGAAGGAGGCCAGCGATTTTGTGGGAATGATGCTGGCAGCAGCCACCAGCAAGACATGTGCCACCACAA
TCGCATACCCACACGAGGTGGTGCGGACCAGACTGAGGGAGGAGGGCACAAAGTATCGGAGCTTCTTTCA
GACCCTGTCCCTGCTGGTGCAGGAGGAGGGCTACGGCAGCCTGTATAGAGGCCTGACCACACACCTGGTG
AGGCAGATCCCTAACACCGCCATCATGATGGCCACATACGAGCTGGTGGTGTATCTGCTGAATGGCGACC
CAGCTTTCTTGTACAAAGTTGGCATTATAAGAAAGCATTGCTTATCAATTTGTTGCAACGAACAGGTCAC
TATCAGTCAAAATAAAATCATTATTTGCCATCCAGCTGATATCCCCTATAGTGAGTCGTATTACATGGTC
ATAGCTGTTTCCTGGCAGCTCTGGCCCGTGTCTCAAAATCTCTGATGTTACATTGCACAAGATAAAAATA
TATCATCATGAACAATAAAACTGTCTGCTTACATAAACAGTAATACAAGGGGTGTTATGAGCCATATTCA
ACGGGAAACGTCGAGGCCGCGATTAAATTCCAACATGGATGCTGATTTATATGGGTATAAATGGGCTCGC
GATAATGTCGGGCAATCAGGTGCGACAATCTATCGCTTGTATGGGAAGCCCGATGCGCCAGAGTTGTTTC
TGAAACATGGCAAAGGTAGCGTTGCCAATGATGTTACAGATGAGATGGTCAGACTAAACTGGCTGACGGA
ATTTATGCCTCTTCCGACCATCAAGCATTTTATCCGTACTCCTGATGATGCATGGTTACTCACCACTGCG
ATCCCCGGAAAAACAGCATTCCAGGTATTAGAAGAATATCCTGATTCAGGTGAAAATATTGTTGATGCGC
TGGCAGTGTTCCTGCGCCGGTTGCATTCGATTCCTGTTTGTAATTGTCCTTTTAACAGCGATCGCGTATT
TCGTCTCGCTCAGGCGCAATCACGAATGAATAACGGTTTGGTTGATGCGAGTGATTTTGATGACGAGCGT
AATGGCTGGCCTGTTGAACAAGTCTGGAAAGAAATGCATAAACTTTTGCCATTCTCACCGGATTCAGTCG
TCACTCATGGTGATTTCTCACTTGATAACCTTATTTTTGACGAGGGGAAATTAATAGGTTGTATTGATGT
TGGACGAGTCGGAATCGCAGACCGATACCAGGATCTTGCCATCCTATGGAACTGCCTCGGTGAGTTTTCT
CCTTCATTACAGAAACGGCTTTTTCAAAAATATGGTATTGATAATCCTGATATGAATAAATTGCAGTTTC
ATTTGATGCTCGATGAGTTTTTCTAATCAGAATTGGTTAATTGGTTGTAACACTGGCAGAGCATTACGCT
GACTTGACGGGACGGCGCAAGCTCATGACCAAAATCCCTTAACGTGAGTTACGCGTCGTTCCACTGAGCG
TCAGACCCCGTAGAAAAGATCAAAGGATCTTCTTGAGATCCTTTTTTTCTGCGCGTAATCTGCTGCTTGC
AAACAAAAAAACCACCGCTACCAGCGGTGGTTTGTTTGCCGGATCAAGAGCTACCAACTCTTTTTCCGAA
GGTAACTGGCTTCAGCAGAGCGCAGATACCAAATACTGTTCTTCTAGTGTAGCCGTAGTTAGGCCACCAC
TTCAAGAACTCTGTAGCACCGCCTACATACCTCGCTCTGCTAATCCTGTTACCAGTGGCTGCTGCCAGTG
GCGATAAGTCGTGTCTTACCGGGTTGGACTCAAGACGATAGTTACCGGATAAGGCGCAGCGGTCGGGCTG
AACGGGGGGTTCGTGCACACAGCCCAGCTTGGAGCGAACGACCTACACCGAACTGAGATACCTACAGCGT
GAGCTATGAGAAAGCGCCACGCTTCCCGAAGGGAGAAAGGCGGACAGGTATCCGGTAAGCGGCAGGGTCG
GAACAGGAGAGCGCACGAGGGAGCTTCCAGGGGGAAACGCCTGGTATCTTTATAGTCCTGTCGGGTTTCG
CCACCTCTGACTTGAGCGTCGATTTTTGTGATGCTCGTCAGGGGGGCGGAGCCTATGGAAAAACGCCAGC
AACGCGGCCTTTTTACGGTTCCTGGCCTTTTGCTGGCCTTTTGCTCACATGTT
Features (pLannotate 1.2.2; 10 found; start..end, strand, type, name):
    121..213     +  CDS            lacI (fragment): lac repressor; lacI; The lac repressor binds to the lac operator to inhibit transcription in E. coli. This inhibition can be relieved by adding lactose or isopropyl-β-D-thiogalactopyranoside (IPTG).
    268..295     -  terminator     rrnB T2 terminator: transcription terminator T2 from the E. coli rrnB gene
    427..470     +  terminator     rrnB T1 terminator: Escherichia coli rrnB; transcription terminator T1 from the E. coli rrnB gene
    517..553     -  CDS            lacZα (fragment): LacZα fragment of β-galactosidase; lacZ fragment
    569..668     +  protein_bind   attL1: mutant version of attL; recombination site for the Gateway® LR reaction LR Clonase™
    674..1606    +  CDS            SLC25A36: S2536_HUMAN - Experimental evidence at protein level: Swiss-Prot protein existence level 1. Mitochondrial transporter that imports/exports pyrimidine nucleotides into and from mitochondria. Transports preferentially cytosine and uracil (deoxy)nucleoside mono-, di-, and triphosphates by uniport and antiport mechanism. Also transports guanine but not adenine (deoxy)nucleotides. Is inhibited strongly by pyridoxal 5'-phosphate, 4,7-diphenyl-1,10-phenanthroline, tannic acid, and mercurials (mercury dichloride, Mersalyl acid, p-hydroxymercuribenzoate). Participates in mitochondrial genome maintenanc
   1608..1707    -  protein_bind   attL2: mutant version of attL; recombination site for the Gateway® LR reaction LR Clonase™
   1725..1743    -  promoter       T7 promoter: promoter for bacteriophage T7 RNA polymerase
   1877..2686    +  CDS            KanR: aminoglycoside phosphotransferase; aph(3')-Ia; confers resistance to kanamycin in bacteria or G418 (Geneticin®) in eukaryotes
   2833..3421    +  rep_origin     ori: high-copy-number ColE1/pMB1/pBR322/pUC origin of replication
