[The description below was written by a language model from this plasmid's Addgene catalogue record and pLannotate feature annotations shown in this document.]
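Description:
pDONR221_SLC25A36 is a Gateway entry clone built on the pDONR221 backbone, carrying a codon-optimized open reading frame for human SLC25A36 (also known as PNC2). It belongs to a large consortium collection of solute carrier (SLC) transporter clones. The sequenced plasmid is 3,483 nt, consistent with a 933 bp insert in a backbone of about 2.55 kb. It is maintained in E. coli through a high-copy ColE1/pUC-type origin of replication and selected with kanamycin via the KanR aminoglycoside phosphotransferase gene.

The SLC25A36 coding sequence sits between attL1 and attL2, the recombination sites recognized in the Gateway LR reaction. These sites allow the ORF to be transferred directionally into any attR-containing destination vector. The encoded protein is a mitochondrial carrier that moves pyrimidine nucleotides into and out of mitochondria, preferring cytosine and uracil (deoxy)nucleotides and also carrying guanine nucleotides, and it is linked to mitochondrial genome maintenance. Upstream of the cassette lie the rrnB T1 and T2 terminators, which insulate the insert from read-through transcription in bacteria. A T7 promoter lies just beyond attL2, oriented back toward the insert. Short lacI and lacZα fragments are backbone remnants with no functional role, and M13 primer sites flank the cassette for sequence verification.

Although the catalogue lists the vector type as mammalian expression, the feature table shows no eukaryotic promoter, polyadenylation signal or epitope tag. The plasmid therefore serves as a shuttle source of the ORF rather than an expression construct. Its stated purpose is subcloning into custom expression vectors, where the destination vector supplies the promoter, tags and selection.
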