Addgene plasmid #132029: pDONR221_SLC25A36
Purpose: Gateway entry clone with codon-optimized ORF sequence for subcloning into custom expression vectors
Depositing lab: RESOLUTE Consortium & Giulio Superti-Furga. Depositing organization: CeMM Research Center for Molecular Medicine. Publication: The RESOLUTE consortium: unlocking SLC transporters for drug discovery. Superti-Furga G, Lackner D, Wiedmer T, Ingles-Prieto A, Barbosa B, Girardi E, Goldmann U, Gurtl B, Klavins K, Klimek C, Lindinger S, Lineiro-Retes E, Muller AC, Onstein S, Redinger G, Reil D, Sedlyarov V, Wolf G, Crawford M, Everley R, ... Steppan CM. Nat Rev Drug Discov. 2020 Jul;19(7):429-430. doi: 10.1038/d41573-020-00056-6. PubMed 32265506.
Backbone
  Vector backbone: pDONR221
  Backbone manufacturer: Thermo Fisher Scientific
  Backbone size w/o insert (bp): 2550
  Vector type: Mammalian Expression
Growth in bacteria
  Bacterial resistance: Kanamycin, 50 μg/mL
  Growth temperature: 37°C
  Growth strain: Stbl3
  Copy number: High Copy
Gene/Insert
  Gene/Insert name: SLC25A36 (alt name: FLJ10618, PNC2)
  Species: H. sapiens (human)
  Insert size (bp): 933
  Entrez Gene: SLC25A36 (a.k.a. FLJ10618, DKFZp564C053)
  Cloning method: Gateway Cloning
  Sequencing primers: 5′ M13-fwd; 3′ M13-rev
Terms and licenses: Academic/Nonprofit Terms; Industry Terms
Depositor comments: For more information on the full Resolute plasmid collection, please see www.addgene.org/depositor-collections/re-solute/. Please provide your feedback on this plasmid to the RESOLUTE consortium by filling out their RESOLUTE repository feedback form: https://forms.office.com/Pages/ResponsePage.aspx?id=0e05yklzmkS7rjFGQL4N7z4feCLQvEJAmVcOCM_u885UN1JJRko0Ukg4TVQwNTZLOUxPQVJWT1NHUCQlQCN0PWcu
How to cite: pDONR221_SLC25A36 was a gift from RESOLUTE Consortium & Giulio Superti-Furga (Addgene plasmid # 132029 ; http://n2t.net/addgene:132029 ; RRID:Addgene_132029)
