>Addgene plasmid #132029 | pDONR221_SLC25A36 | depositor partial sequence | sequence record 253458 | Codon-optimized ORF of SLC25A36
ATGTCCCAGAGGGACACACTGGTGCACCTGTTCGCAGGAGGATGCGGAGGAACCGTGGGAGCCATCCTGA
CATGTCCACTGGAGGTGGTGAAGACCAGACTGCAGAGCTCCTCTGTGACACTGTACATCTCCGAGGTGCA
GCTGAACACCATGGCCGGCGCCTCCGTGAATAGGGTGGTGTCTCCAGGACCTCTGCACTGCCTGAAAGTG
ATCCTGGAGAAGGAGGGACCACGCTCTCTGTTCCGGGGACTGGGCCCAAACCTGGTGGGAGTGGCACCAT
CCAGGGCAATCTACTTCGCCGCCTATTCTAACTGTAAGGAGAAGCTGAATGACGTGTTCGACCCTGATTC
TACCCAGGTGCACATGATCAGCGCCGCCATGGCCGGCTTTACAGCCATCACCGCCACAAACCCAATCTGG
CTGATCAAGACCAGGCTGCAGCTGGACGCAAGGAATAGGGGAGAGAGGAGAATGGGAGCCTTCGAGTGCG
TGCGCAAGGTGTATCAGACAGATGGCCTGAAGGGCTTTTACCGGGGCATGAGCGCCTCCTATGCCGGCAT
CAGCGAGACCGTGATCCACTTCGTGATCTACGAGTCCATCAAGCAGAAGCTGCTGGAGTATAAGACCGCC
TCTACAATGGAGAATGACGAGGAGTCTGTGAAGGAGGCCAGCGATTTTGTGGGAATGATGCTGGCAGCAG
CCACCAGCAAGACATGTGCCACCACAATCGCATACCCACACGAGGTGGTGCGGACCAGACTGAGGGAGGA
GGGCACAAAGTATCGGAGCTTCTTTCAGACCCTGTCCCTGCTGGTGCAGGAGGAGGGCTACGGCAGCCTG
TATAGAGGCCTGACCACACACCTGGTGAGGCAGATCCCTAACACCGCCATCATGATGGCCACATACGAGC
TGGTGGTGTATCTGCTGAATGGC
